Addgene plasmid #229230: pFA6a-FLAG-APEX2-NES-HIS3
Purpose: (Empty Backbone) Template plasmid for the endogenous tagging with FLAG-APEX2-NAS in yeast
Depositing lab: Fulvio Reggiori. Depositing organization: Aarhus University. Publication: An APEX2-based proximity-dependent biotinylation assay with temporal specificity to study protein interactions during autophagy in the yeast Saccharomyces cerevisiae. Filali-Mouncef Y, Leytens A, Vargas Duarte P, Zampieri M, Dengjel J, Reggiori F. Autophagy. 2024 Oct;20(10):2323-2337. doi: 10.1080/15548627.2024.2366749. Epub 2024 Jul 3. PubMed 38958087.
Backbone
  Vector backbone: pFA6a
  Vector type: Yeast Expression
  Selectable markers: HIS3
Growth in bacteria
  Bacterial resistance: Ampicillin, 100 μg/mL
  Growth temperature: 37°C
  Growth strain: DH5alpha
  Copy number: High Copy
Gene/Insert
  Cloning method: Restriction Enzyme
  Sequencing primers: 5′ CGTACGCTGCAGGTCGACGG
Terms and licenses: Academic/Nonprofit Terms; Industry Terms: Not Available to Industry
How to cite: pFA6a-FLAG-APEX2-NES-HIS3 was a gift from Fulvio Reggiori (Addgene plasmid # 229230 ; http://n2t.net/addgene:229230 ; RRID:Addgene_229230)
