[The description below was written by a language model from this plasmid's Addgene catalogue record and pLannotate feature annotations shown in this document.]
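Description:
pFA6a-FLAG-APEX2-NES-HIS3 is a yeast tagging template built on the pFA6a backbone, the family of plasmids commonly used as PCR templates for modifying chromosomal loci in Saccharomyces cerevisiae. It is catalogued as an empty backbone: it carries no gene of interest and no annotated yeast replication origin, and no promoter is annotated upstream of the tag. This fits a module that is amplified and integrated in frame at the end of an endogenous gene, leaving expression under the native promoter. In E. coli it is maintained at high copy through a ColE1/pUC-type origin and selected with ampicillin via the β-lactamase gene. Short lacI, rop and bom fragments, along with flanking T7 and SP6 promoters, appear to be backbone remnants.

The payload consists of two adjacent units. The first is a tag reading frame made up of a FLAG epitope (annotated as a short fragment of 3xFLAG, consistent with a single copy), APEX2 and the nuclear export signal of HIV Rev, followed by the S. cerevisiae ADH1 terminator. APEX2 is an engineered soybean ascorbate peroxidase used for proximity-dependent biotinylation and electron microscopy labelling. FLAG allows detection or immunoprecipitation, and the NES favours cytoplasmic localisation of the fusion. The catalogue purpose line writes "NAS", whereas the plasmid name and feature table both indicate NES. The second unit is a histidine prototrophy marker, annotated as HIS3, driven by the Ashbya gossypii TEF promoter and terminator, which selects integrants in his3 strains. The associated publication applies this APEX2 tagging approach to time-resolved mapping of protein interactions during autophagy in yeast.
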