Features (pLannotate 1.2.2; 15 found; start..end, strand, type, name):
     67..90      +  CDS            3xFLAG (fragment): three tandem FLAG® epitope tags
     87..834     +  CDS            APEX2 (fragment): soybean ascorbate peroxidase, engineered to serve as a monomeric tag for electron microscopy and live-cell proteomics (Lam et al., 2015) more active than the original APEX due to the A134P mutation
    841..867     +  CDS            NES: nuclear export signal from the HIV Rev protein (Fischer et al., 1995)
    921..1108    +  terminator     ADH1 terminator: S. cerevisiae ADH1; transcription terminator for the S. cerevisiae alcohol dehydrogenase 1 (ADH1) gene
   1183..1526    +  promoter       TEF promoter: Ashbya gossypii TEF promoter
   1569..2222    +  CDS            HIS3: HIS7_YEAST - Experimental evidence at protein level: Swiss-Prot protein existence level 1. From Saccharomyces cerevisiae (strain ATCC 204508 / S288c) (Baker's yeast).
   2229..2426    +  terminator     TEF terminator: Ashbya gossypii TEF terminator
   2531..2549    -  promoter       T7 promoter: promoter for bacteriophage T7 RNA polymerase
   2571..2624    -  CDS            lacI (fragment): lac repressor; lacI; The lac repressor binds to the lac operator to inhibit transcription in E. coli. This inhibition can be relieved by adding lactose or isopropyl-β-D-thiogalactopyranoside (IPTG).
   2807..3395    -  rep_origin     ori: high-copy-number ColE1/pMB1/pBR322/pUC origin of replication
   3566..4426    -  CDS            AmpR: β-lactamase; bla; confers resistance to ampicillin, carbenicillin, and related antibiotics
   4427..4531    -  promoter       AmpR promoter: bla
   4626..4661    +  CDS            rop (fragment): Rop protein, which maintains plasmids at low copy number; rop
   4763..4814    +  misc_feature   bom (fragment): basis of mobility region from pBR322
   4877..4895    +  promoter       SP6 promoter: promoter for bacteriophage SP6 RNA polymerase
>Addgene plasmid #229230 | pFA6a-FLAG-APEX2-NES-HIS3 | addgene full sequence | sequence record 461670 | Addgene NGS Result
ACGCGGCCGCCAGCTGAAGCTTCGTACGCTGCAGGTCGACGGATCCCCGGGTTAATTAATATGGACTACA
AGGATGACGACGATAAGGGAAAGTCTTACCCAACTGTGAGTGCTGATTACCAGGACGCCGTTGAGAAGGC
GAAGAAGAAGCTCAGAGGCTTCATCGCTGAGAAGAGATGCGCTCCTCTAATGCTCCGTTTGGCATTCCAC
TCTGCTGGAACCTTTGACAAGGGCACGAAGACCGGTGGACCCTTCGGAACCATCAAGCACCCTGCCGAAC
TGGCTCACAGCGCTAACAACGGTCTTGACATCGCTGTTAGGCTTTTGGAGCCACTCAAGGCGGAGTTCCC
TATTTTGAGCTACGCCGATTTCTACCAGTTGGCTGGCGTTGTTGCCGTTGAGGTCACGGGTGGACCTAAG
GTTCCATTCCACCCTGGAAGAGAGGACAAGCCTGAGCCACCACCAGAGGGTCGCTTGCCCGATCCCACTA
AGGGTTCTGACCATTTGAGAGATGTGTTTGGCAAAGCTATGGGGCTTACTGACCAAGATATCGTTGCTCT
ATCTGGGGGTCACACTATTGGAGCTGCACACAAGGAGCGTTCTGGATTTGAGGGTCCCTGGACCTCTAAT
CCTCTTATTTTCGACAACTCATACTTCACGGAGTTGTTGAGTGGTGAGAAGGAAGGTCTCCTTCAGCTAC
CTTCTGACAAGGCTCTTTTGTCTGACCCTGTATTCCGCCCTCTCGTTGACAAATATGCAGCGGACGAAGA
TGCCTTCTTTGCTGATTACGCTGAGGCTCACCAAAAGCTTTCCGAGCTTGGGTTTGCTGATGCCCTGCAG
CTGCCTCCCCTGGAGCGCCTGACCCTGGACGGATCCGGTGGAGGCCCTGCAGGGGCTTAGGGCGCGCCAC
TTCTAAATAAGCGAATTTCTTATGATTTATGATTTTTATTATTAAATAAGTTATAAAAAAAATAAGTGTA
TACAAATTTTAAAGTGACTCTTAGGTTTTAAAACGAAAATTCTTATTCTTGAGTAACTCTTTCCTGTAGG
TCAGGTTGCTTTCTCAGGTATAGTATGAGGTCGCTCTTATTGACCACACCTCTACCGGCAGATCCGCTAG
GGATAACAGGGTAATATAGATCTGTTTAGCTTGCCTCGTCCCCGCCGGGTCACCCGGCCAGCGACATGGA
GGCCCAGAATACCCTCCTTGACAGTCTTGACGTGCGCAGCTCAGGGGCATGATGTGACTGTCGCCCGTAC
ATTTAGCCCATACATCCCCATGTATAATCATTTGCATCCATACATTTTGATGGCCGCACGGCGCGAAGCA
AAAATTACGGCTCCTCGCTGCAGACCTGCGAGCAGGGAAACGCTCCCCTCACAGACGCGTTGAATTGTCC
CCACGCCGCGCCCCTGTAGAGAAATATAAAAGGTTAGGATTTGCCACTGAGGTTCTTCTTTCATATACTT
CCTTTTAAAATCTTGCTAGGATACAGTTCTCACATCACATCCGAACATAAACAACCATGGCAGAACCAGC
CCAAAAAAAGCAAAAACAAACTGTTCAGGAGCGCAAGGCGTTTATCTCCCGTATCACTAATGAAACTAAA
ATTCAAATCGCTATTTCGCTGAATGGTGGTTATATTCAAATAAAAGATTCGATTCTTCCTGCAAAGAAGG
ATGACGATGTAGCTTCCCAAGCTACTCAGTCACAGGTCATCGATATTCACACAGGTGTTGGCTTTTTGGA
TCATATGATCCATGCGTTGGCAAAACACTCTGGTTGGTCTCTTATTGTTGAATGTATTGGTGACCTGCAC
ATTGACGATCACCATACTACCGAAGATTGCGGTATCGCATTAGGGCAAGCGTTCAAAGAAGCAATGGGTG
CTGTCCGTGGTGTAAAAAGATTCGGTACTGGGTTCGCACCATTGGATGAGGCGCTATCACGTGCCGTAGT
CGATTTATCTAGTAGACCATTTGCTGTAATCGACCTTGGATTGAAGAGAGAGATGATTGGTGATTTATCC
ACTGAAATGATTCCACACTTTTTGGAAAGTTTCGCGGAGGCGGCCAGAATTACTTTGCATGTTGATTGTC
TGAGAGGTTTCAACGATCACCACAGAAGTGAGAGTGCGTTCAAGGCTTTGGCTGTTGCCATAAGAGAAGC
TATTTCTAGCAATGGCACCAATGACGTTCCCTCAACCAAAGGTGTTTTGATGTGAAGTACTGACAATAAA
AAGATTCTTGTTTTCAAGAACTTGTCATTTGTATAGTTTTTTTATATTGTAGTTGTTCTATTTTAATCAA
ATGTTAGCGTGATTTATATTTTTTTTCGCCTCGACATCATCTGCCCAGATGCGAAGTTAAGTGCGCAGAA
AGTAATATCATGCGTCAATCGTATGTGAATGCTGGTCGCTATACTGCTGTCGATTCGATACTAACGCCGC
CATCCAGTTTAAACGAGCTCGAATTCATCGATGATATCAGATCCACTAGTGGCCTATGCGGCCGCGGATC
TGCCGGTCTCCCTATAGTGAGTCGTATTAATTTCGATAAGCCAGGTTAACCTGCATTAATGAATCGGCCA
ACGCGCGGGGAGAGGCGGTTTGCGTATTGGGCGCTCTTCCGCTTCCTCGCTCACTGACTCGCTGCGCTCG
GTCGTTCGGCTGCGGCGAGCGGTATCAGCTCACTCAAAGGCGGTAATACGGTTATCCACAGAATCAGGGG
ATAACGCAGGAAAGAACATGTGAGCAAAAGGCCAGCAAAAGGCCAGGAACCGTAAAAAGGCCGCGTTGCT
GGCGTTTTTCCATAGGCTCCGCCCCCCTGACGAGCATCACAAAAATCGACGCTCAAGTCAGAGGTGGCGA
AACCCGACAGGACTATAAAGATACCAGGCGTTTCCCCCTGGAAGCTCCCTCGTGCGCTCTCCTGTTCCGA
CCCTGCCGCTTACCGGATACCTGTCCGCCTTTCTCCCTTCGGGAAGCGTGGCGCTTTCTCATAGCTCACG
CTGTAGGTATCTCAGTTCGGTGTAGGTCGTTCGCTCCAAGCTGGGCTGTGTGCACGAACCCCCCGTTCAG
CCCGACCGCTGCGCCTTATCCGGTAACTATCGTCTTGAGTCCAACCCGGTAAGACACGACTTATCGCCAC
TGGCAGCAGCCACTGGTAACAGGATTAGCAGAGCGAGGTATGTAGGCGGTGCTACAGAGTTCTTGAAGTG
GTGGCCTAACTACGGCTACACTAGAAGAACAGTATTTGGTATCTGCGCTCTGCTGAAGCCAGTTACCTTC
GGAAAAAGAGTTGGTAGCTCTTGATCCGGCAAACAAACCACCGCTGGTAGCGGTGGTTTTTTTGTTTGCA
AGCAGCAGATTACGCGCAGAAAAAAAGGATCTCAAGAAGATCCTTTGATCTTTTCTACGGGGTCTGACGC
TCAGTGGAACGAAAACTCACGTTAAGGGATTTTGGTCATGAGATTATCAAAAAGGATCTTCACCTAGATC
CTTTTAAATTAAAAATGAAGTTTTAAATCAATCTAAAGTATATATGAGTAAACTTGGTCTGACAGTTACC
AATGCTTAATCAGTGAGGCACCTATCTCAGCGATCTGTCTATTTCGTTCATCCATAGTTGCCTGACTCCC
CGTCGTGTAGATAACTACGATACGGGAGGGCTTACCATCTGGCCCCAGTGCTGCAATGATACCGCGAGAC
CCACGCTCACCGGCTCCAGATTTATCAGCAATAAACCAGCCAGCCGGAAGGGCCGAGCGCAGAAGTGGTC
CTGCAACTTTATCCGCCTCCATCCAGTCTATTAATTGTTGCCGGGAAGCTAGAGTAAGTAGTTCGCCAGT
TAATAGTTTGCGCAACGTTGTTGCCATTGCTACAGGCATCGTGGTGTCACGCTCGTCGTTTGGTATGGCT
TCATTCAGCTCCGGTTCCCAACGATCAAGGCGAGTTACATGATCCCCCATGTTGTGCAAAAAAGCGGTTA
GCTCCTTCGGTCCTCCGATCGTTGTCAGAAGTAAGTTGGCCGCAGTGTTATCACTCATGGTTATGGCAGC
ACTGCATAATTCTCTTACTGTCATGCCATCCGTAAGATGCTTTTCTGTGACTGGTGAGTACTCAACCAAG
TCATTCTGAGAATAGTGTATGCGGCGACCGAGTTGCTCTTGCCCGGCGTCAATACGGGATAATACCGCGC
CACATAGCAGAACTTTAAAAGTGCTCATCATTGGAAAACGTTCTTCGGGGCGAAAACTCTCAAGGATCTT
ACCGCTGTTGAGATCCAGTTCGATGTAACCCACTCGTGCACCCAACTGATCTTCAGCATCTTTTACTTTC
ACCAGCGTTTCTGGGTGAGCAAAAACAGGAAGGCAAAATGCCGCAAAAAAGGGAATAAGGGCGACACGGA
AATGTTGAATACTCATACTCTTCCTTTTTCAATATTATTGAAGCATTTATCAGGGTTATTGTCTCATGAG
CGGATACATATTTGAATGTATTTAGAAAAATAAACAAATAGGGGTTCCGCGCACATTTCCCCGAAAAGTG
CCACCTGACGTCTAAGAAACCATTATTATCATGACATTAACCTATAAAAATAGGCGTATCACGAGGCCCT
TTCGTCTCGCGCGTTTCGGTGATGACGGTGAAAACCTCTGACACATGCAGCTCCCGGAGACGGTCACAGC
TTGTCTGTAAGCGGATGCCGGGAGCAGACAAGCCCGTCAGGGCGCGTCAGCGGGTGTTGGCGGGTGTCGG
GGCTGGCTTAACTATGCGGCATCAGAGCAGATTGTACTGAGAGTGCACCATATGGACATATTGTCGTTAG
AACGCGGCTACAATTAATACATAACCTTATGTATCATACACATACGATTTAGGTGACACTATAGA
